Addgene plasmid #148084: pAc5.1B-lambdaN-HA-DmPAN3-FLLYHRtoEEEAAA-dsRNAres_Y
Purpose: Insect Expression of DmPAN3-FLLYHRtoEEEAAA-dsRNAres
Depositing lab: Elisa Izaurralde. Depositing organization: Max Planck Institute for Developmental Biology. Publication: An asymmetric PAN3 dimer recruits a single PAN2 exonuclease to mediate mRNA deadenylation and decay. Jonas S, Christie M, Peter D, Bhandari D, Loh B, Huntzinger E, Weichenrieder O, Izaurralde E. Nat Struct Mol Biol. 2014 Jul;21(7):599-608. doi: 10.1038/nsmb.2837. Epub 2014 Jun 1. PubMed 24880343.
Backbone
  Vector backbone: Unknown
  Vector type: Insect Expression
Growth in bacteria
  Bacterial resistance: Ampicillin, 100 μg/mL
  Growth temperature: 37°C
  Growth strain: DH5alpha
  Copy number: Low Copy
Gene/Insert
  Gene/Insert name: DmPAN3-FLLYHRtoEEEAAA-dsRNAres
  Species: D. melanogaster (fly)
  Entrez Gene: CG11486 (a.k.a. Dmel_CG11486, Dmel\CG11486, PAN3)
  Cloning method: Unknown
Terms and licenses: Academic/Nonprofit Terms; Industry Terms: Not Available to Industry
Depositor comments: ORF extracted from the NCBI: LD14901 Plasmids from this collection were made available to the research community and donated after the lab closed. Please note that the sequence provided by the depositing laboratory may be theoretical/predicted or based on Sanger sequencing results. There may be discrepancies between sequencing results obtained by Addgene and the depositor sequence. If an Addgene verified sequence is not available, please contact before placing your order to request that our lab fully sequence the plasmid.
How to cite: pAc5.1B-lambdaN-HA-DmPAN3-FLLYHRtoEEEAAA-dsRNAres_Y was a gift from Elisa Izaurralde (Addgene plasmid # 148084 ; http://n2t.net/addgene:148084 ; RRID:Addgene_148084)
