[The description below was written by a language model from this plasmid's Addgene catalogue record and pLannotate feature annotations shown in this document.]
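Description:
pAc5.1B-lambdaN-HA-DmPAN3-FLLYHRtoEEEAAA-dsRNAres_Y is a 7.8 kb insect expression plasmid. The catalogue lists its backbone as unknown, but the name and annotated features point to a pAc5.1-type vector. Expression in Drosophila cells is driven by the constitutive actin 5C (Ac5) promoter, and the transcript ends at an SV40 polyadenylation signal. In E. coli the plasmid replicates from a ColE1/pUC-type origin and is selected with ampicillin through the bla gene and its own promoter. The catalogue describes it as low copy, although the origin is annotated as a high-copy type. Short fragments of a tetracycline resistance gene and SV40 large T antigen are also annotated; these appear to be non-functional backbone remnants. No selectable marker for insect cells is annotated.

The open reading frame begins with a short fragment of the bacteriophage lambda N protein, followed by an HA epitope and then the coding sequence of D. melanogaster PAN3 (CG11486). PAN3 is the regulatory subunit of the PAN2-PAN3 poly(A) nuclease complex, which takes part in cytoplasmic mRNA deadenylation. The lambda N peptide binds BoxB RNA hairpins, so fusions of this kind are generally used to tether a protein to a BoxB-containing reporter mRNA and test its effect on that transcript, with the HA tag allowing detection or immunoprecipitation.

According to the name, this PAN3 version carries a cluster substitution (FLLYHR to EEEAAA) and is dsRNA-resistant. The latter implies a recoded sequence that escapes RNAi directed at the endogenous gene, which would suit complementation experiments in knockdown cells. The record does not state the positions of the mutations or their functional consequence. A vector-derived V5 tag lies downstream of the insert, and whether it is translated in frame cannot be determined from the table.
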