Features (pLannotate 1.2.2; 11 found; start..end, strand, type, name):
     56..2568    +  promoter       Ac5 promoter: Drosophila melanogaster actin 5C promoter
   2588..2653    +  CDS            N (fragment): REGN_LAMBD - Experimental evidence at protein level: Swiss-Prot protein existence level 1. Plays a role as a transcriptional antitermination factor that allows the virus to initiate its lytic phase. Activates expression of the delayed viral early genes by modifying host RNA polymerase (RNAP) into a form that is resistant to termination signals. This antitermination function requires the host NusA protein which serves to stabilize the interaction between antitermination protein N and host RNA polymerase. From Escherichia phage lambda (Bacteriophage lambda).
   2678..2704    +  CDS            3xHA (fragment): three tandem HA epitope tags
   2723..5092    +  CDS            PAN3: PAN3_DROME - Experimental evidence at protein level: Swiss-Prot protein existence level 1. Regulatory subunit of the poly(A)-nuclease (PAN) deadenylation complex, one of two cytoplasmic mRNA deadenylases involved in general and miRNA-mediated mRNA turnover. PAN specifically shortens poly(A) tails of RNA and the activity is stimulated by poly(A)-binding protein (PABP). PAN deadenylation is followed by rapid degradation of the shortened mRNA tails by the CCR4-NOT complex. Deadenylated mRNAs are then degraded by two alternative mechanisms, namely exosome-mediated 3'-5' exonucleolytic degradation,
   5131..5172    +  CDS            V5 tag: epitope tag from simian virus 5
   5272..5406    -  polyA_signal   SV40 poly(A) signal: SV40 polyadenylation signal
   5429..5513    -  CDS            large T antigen (fragment): large T antigen from SV40 (simian virus 40)
   5514..5984    +  CDS            TcR (fragment): tetracycline efflux protein; tet; confers resistance to tetracycline
   6028..6616    -  rep_origin     ori: high-copy-number ColE1/pMB1/pBR322/pUC origin of replication
   6787..7647    -  CDS            AmpR: β-lactamase; bla; confers resistance to ampicillin, carbenicillin, and related antibiotics
   7648..7752    -  promoter       AmpR promoter: bla
>Addgene plasmid #148084 | pAc5.1B-lambdaN-HA-DmPAN3-FLLYHRtoEEEAAA-dsRNAres_Y | depositor full sequence | sequence record 290531 | Full Sequence
CTTCAAGGAATTAATTCTATATTCTAAAAACACAAATGATACTTCTAAAAAAAATCATGAATGGCATCAA
CTCTGAATCAAATCTTTGCAGATGCACCTACTTCTCATTTCCACTGTCACATCATTTTTCCAGATCTCGC
TGCCTGTTATGTGGCCCACAAACCAAGACACGTTTTATGGCCATTAAAGCTGGCTGATCGTCGCCAAACA
CCAAATACATATCAATATGTACATTCGAGAAAGAAGCGATCAAAGAAGCGTCTTCGGGCGAGTAGGAGAA
TGCGGAGGAGAAGGAGAACGAGCTGATCTAGTATCTCTCCACAATCCAATGCCAACTGACCAACTGGCCA
TATTCGGAGCAATTTGAAGCCAATTTCCATCGCCTGGCGATCGCTCCATTCTTGGCTATATGTTTTTCAC
CGTTCCCGGGGCCATTTTCAAAGACTCGTCGGTAAGATAAGATTGTGTCACTCGCTGTCTCTCTTCATTT
GTCGAAGAATGCTGAGGAATTTCGCGATGACGTCGGCGAGTATTTTGAAGAATGAGAATAATTTGTATTT
ATACGAAAATCAGTTAGTGGAATTTTCTACAAAAACATGTTATCTATAGATAATTTTGTTGCAAAATATG
TTGACTATGACAAAGATTGTATGTATATACCTTTAATGTATTCTCATTTTCTTATGTATTTATAATGGCA
ATGATGATACTGATGATATTTTAAGATGATGCCAGACCACAGGCTGATTTCTGCGTCTTTTGCCGAACGC
AGTGCATGTGCGGTTGTTGTTTTTTGGAATAGTTTCAATTTTCGGACTGTCCGCTTTGATTTCAGTTTCT
TGGCTTATTCAAAAAGCAAAGTAAAGCCAAAAAAGCGAGATGGCAATACCAAATGCGGCAAAACGGTAGT
GGAAGGAAAGGGGTGCGGGGCAGCGGAAGGAAGGGTGGGGCGGGGCGTGGCGGGGTCTGTGGCTGGGCGC
GACGTCACCGACGTTGGAGCCACTCCTTTGACCATGTGTGCGTGTGTGTATTATTCGTGTCTCGCCACTC
GCCGGTTGTTTTTTTCTTTTTATCTCGCTCTCTCTAGCGCCATCTCGTACGCATGCTCAACGCACCGCAT
GTTGCCGTGTCCTTTATGCGTCATTTTGGCTCGAAATAGGCAATTATTTAAACAAAGATTAGTCAACGAA
AACGCTAAAATAAATAAGTCTACAATATGGTTACTTATTGCCATGTGTGTGCAGCCAACGATAGCAACAA
AAGCAACAACACAGTGGCTTTCCCTCTTTCACTTTTTGTTTGCAAGCGCGTGCGAGCAAGACGGCACGAC
CGGCAAACGCAATTACGCTGACAAAGAGCAGACGAAGTTTTGGCCGAAAAACATCAAGGCGCCTGATACG
AATGCATTTGCAATAACAATTGCGATATTTAATATTGTTTATGAAGCTGTTTGACTTCAAAACACACAAA
AAAAAAAATAAAACAAATTATTTGAAAGAGAATTAGGAATCGGACAGCTTATCGTTACGGGCTAACAGCA
CACCGAGACGAAATAGCTTACCTGACGTCACAGCCTCTGGAAGAACTGCCGCCAAGCAGAGAGAGAGAGA
AAAAGAGGGAGAGCAGCTTAGACCGCATGTGCTTGTGTGTGAGGCGTCTCTCTCTTCGTCTCCTGTTTGC
GCAAACGCATAGACTGCACTGAGAAAATCGATTACCTATTTTTTATGAATGAATATTTGCACTATTACTA
TTCAAAACTATTAAGATAGCAATCACATTCAATAGCCAAATACTATACCACCTGAGCGATGCAACGAAAT
GATCAATTTGAGCAAAAATGCTGCATATTTAGGACGGCATCATTATAGAAATGCTTCTTGCTGTGTACTT
TTCTCTCGTCTGGCAGCTGTTTCGCCGTTATTGTTAAAACCGGCTTAAGTTAGGTGTGTTTTCTACGACT
AGTGATGCCCCTACTAGAAGATGTGTGTTGCACAAATGTCCCTGAATAACCAATTTGAAGTGCAGATAGC
AGTAAACGTAAGCTAATATGAATATTATTTAACTGTAATGTTTTAATATCGCTGGACATTACTAATAAAC
CCACTATAAACACATGTACATATGTATGTTTTGGCATACAATGAGTAGTTGGGGAAAAAATGTGTAAAAG
CACCGTGACCATCACAGCATAAAGATAACCAGCTGAAGTATCGAATATGAGTAACCCCCAAATTGAATCA
CATGCCGCAACTGATAGGACCCATGGAAGTACACTCTTCATGGCGATATACAAGACACACACAAGCACGA
ACACCCAGTTGCGGAGGAAATTCTCCGTAAATGAAAACCCAATCGGCGAACAATTCATACCCATATATGG
TAAAAGTTTTGAACGCGACTTGAGAGCGGAGAGCATTGCGGCTGATAAGGTTTTAGCGCTAAGCGGGCTT
TATAAAACGGGCTGCGGGACCAGTTTTCATATCACTACCGTTTGAGTTCTTGTGCTGTGTGGATACTCCT
CCCGACACAAAGCCGCTCCATCAGCCAGCAGTCGTCTAATCCAGAGACCCCGGATCGGGGTACCAACATG
GACGCACAAACACGACGACGTGAGCGTCGCGCTGAGAAACAAGCTCAATGGAAAGCTGCAAACGGTGGAT
CTCCTCCACATATGGCTTACCCATACGATGTTCCAGATTACGCTCCTCCAAGCTTGAATTCTATGTGTTC
CACATACGGCCTGCTTTCATTCGAATTCTCGGACACCGCCGCCATGGACCCGATCTTTTTTTCCCCGACC
AACGGCATTCCCAGTGAATCGAAGCTGGCTACATACATGAACCGCCAAAACGTGGCTACGCCCTCCGGAT
ACGGTTTGAACAATGGATTTAGTCTTCTCAACCTGGACTCCCCGCTCAACAAGAAAAGCCAAGTGACCCC
CCAATCCCCGGAATTTATCCCCACCCGTCTCGGATCCACCCCGAATTTTTACGCCCCGTACCATAATGCC
CCGATGCAGCTATCGAACGGACTGAACGGAGTGAACGGTCTAACGGCTGCTGCTGCTGCGGCCGCCGCCG
CTGCTGCTGCTGCTGCTGCTGCCGTCCCGAGCAGCACCAGTTCCGCCAGCAGCGCTTCCGTCACGATTTC
CAAGACCGCTAATGGCGGAGCTAGCATGCTGGCTTTGCAGAAAACGGCTAGCATTGCTTCAGTTACGATT
GCCCAGCAACAACCGCAACACCCGCAAAAGCAACAGCAACACCCCCCCTCCGTCGGAGGCGGCGCCGTCA
GCGCTGCTAGCGCTCCGATCGCTATCTCGGGAGCCCCGCCCAACCCGGCTGCGGCCCCCTTTGTGTCCTC
CATGAGCGCCCAAACCCCCTTGAAAGGACGAGGAGCTATGATGCGTCAAGAGTCGCCGACCGCTGCTATG
ATCTCCGGAGCCGGTCCGGGCGAAAAATCGCCACCGCACGGGATGACGCCGCACGGAGCATCGCCCATAC
CATCAGCGCTGCCCACCAGCGTGCACCAGGAGAACGTAGGCGGCACCATATACTTCTATCCGACTGCCAA
CGCACAGAACAGCCAGCCCGTCGTCAATTCCATGGTGGTGGATGGAACGCATCCGGCTCTCCATGGCGTG
AGTGCTGTGGCGCCGATGAGTGCGGGCGTTCCGGCGGCCATGATGTACACGGGGCATGTGTATCCGGGAC
CGTCCTCCAACGTGGTCACCATGCAGCCAAAGACGCTGCTGGAGTCGGCCTTCTTTATGCCCGACGAGAT
GCGCGCCGAAGTCCTCGCCCGCAACGAGATCTCTAACCTGATCATGGACGCAGCGGAGGCTGCGCAGCAC
GCTCTACCGCTGGAGGTGGAGAACTACCATGCCCTGTATCCACTGGAACCGCCGGCGCAGCCGTTGCACG
CCAAGCTCACGTTCCCCGCCACCACTTATAGGGCCACGCACAACACGACGGGCTACAAGTACTGCCTGCG
AAGAATACATGGTTTCCGCCTGCAGTCGACCAAGTGCATGACGCTGGTGGAGATGTGGAAGAAGCTGCAG
CACACGAATGTGGTACAACTGCGTGAGGTGTTCACGACGAAAGCATTTGGTGATAACTCTTTAGTATTAG
TGTACGACTATCATCCCGGCTCACAAACATTACTGGCCAAATACTTCACTCCGGCGCCAGAGACCAACGG
GTACACTGATCCATTCCAAGGCGAGGCCCGCCCCTTCAGTCATAAGAGTAACATGCAGCGAACGAGCAAT
GGACCGCTGCTACCGGAGGCCACCATCTGGTCGATCATCATGCAGCTGACCGCCGGCTTAAAAGCCATCC
ACCATGCCGGTCTTGCCTGCAAGGTTCTGGATCCCACAAAGATTATAGTGACGGGCAAGCGTGTACGGTT
TAGCTCATGCTGCATTTCGGATATAACGCAATTCGATCCGAATGCATCCAATCCCTTGGCGCTGGTTAAT
ATGCATCAGCAGGACGATCTGACCGCTTTGGGTCGCTTAGTATTAGCTTTGGCCTGCCGCTGTCTTCAAT
CCGTGCAACGCGACAATGTCCAGTCCAGCATCGATATGGTCACGCGAAACTACTCCACCGATCTGCGAAA
CTTTATTGTTTACCTCTTCACCACCAATAATCGTCGCTCCGTGACCGACCTGATGCCGATGATTGGTGCC
CGCGAATATACGCAAGAAGATGCAGAACAGAGCAAAATTGATATGCAGGAGGACGAGTTGGCCAAGGAGA
TGGAGAACGGGCGGTTATATCGCATTTTGGTCAAACTTAATAGCATCAACGAGCGACCCGACTTTAATCT
GGACTGCACTTGGTCTGAGACTGGTGATAGATACATGTTGAAATTATTCCGTGATGCTTTGTTCCATTCC
GTCACTGAGGATGGCCGGCCCTGGCTAGATCACGCAGCCATTGTACAATGCCTCAACAAGCTGGATGCTG
GCTCCATAGAGGCGGTGCAACTGATGTCCCGCGACGAGCAATCGGTACTCATCGTCTCCTATGCTGAACT
CAAGAATTGTCTGGAGAACGCCTTCTCCGAACTGATGTCAAGTGCGGCCAACTGAGCGGCCGCTCGAGTC
TAGAGGGCCCGCGGTTCGAAGGTAAGCCTATCCCTAACCCTCTCCTCGGTCTCGATTCTACGCGTACCGG
TCATCATCACCATCACCATTGAGTTTAAACCCGCTGATCAGCCTCGACTGTGCCTTCTAAGGCCTGAGCT
CGCTGATCAGCCTCGATCGAGGATCCAGACATGATAAGATACATTGATGAGTTTGGACAAACCACAACTA
GAATGCAGTGAAAAAAATGCTTTATTTGTGAAATTTGTGATGCTATTGCTTTATTTGTAACCATTATAAG
CTGCAATAAACAAGTTAACAACAACAATTGCATTCATTTTATGTTTCAGGTTCAGGGGGAGGTGTGGGAG
GTTTTTTAAAGCAAGTAAAACCTCTACAAATGTGGTATGGCTGATTATGATCAGTCGACCGATGCCCTTG
AGAGCCTTCAACCCAGTCAGCTCCTTCCGGTGGGCGCGGGGCATGACTATCGTCGCCGCACTTATGACTG
TCTTCTTTATCATGCAACTCGTAGGACAGGTGCCGGCAGCGCTCTGGGTCATTTTCGGCGAGGACCGCTT
TCGCTGGAGCGCGACGATGATCGGCCTGTCGCTTGCGGTATTCGGAATCTTGCACGCCCTCGCTCAAGCC
TTCGTCACTGGTCCCGCCACCAAACGTTTCGGCGAGAAGCAGGCCATTATCGCCGGCATGGCGGCCGACG
CGCTGGGCTACGTCTTGCTGGCGTTCGCGACGCGAGGCTGGATGGCCTTCCCCATTATGATTCTTCTCGC
TTCCGGCGGCATCGGGATGCCCGCGTTGCAGGCCATGCTGTCCAGGCAGGTAGATGACGACCATCAGGGA
CAGCTTCAAGGATCGCTCGCGGCTCTTACCAGCCAGCAAAAGGCCAGGAACCGTAAAAAGGCCGCGTTGC
TGGCGTTTTTCCATAGGCTCCGCCCCCCTGACGAGCATCACAAAAATCGACGCTCAAGTCAGAGGTGGCG
AAACCCGACAGGACTATAAAGATACCAGGCGTTTCCCCCTGGAAGCTCCCTCGTGCGCTCTCCTGTTCCG
ACCCTGCCGCTTACCGGATACCTGTCCGCCTTTCTCCCTTCGGGAAGCGTGGCGCTTTCTCAATGCTCAC
GCTGTAGGTATCTCAGTTCGGTGTAGGTCGTTCGCTCCAAGCTGGGCTGTGTGCACGAACCCCCCGTTCA
GCCCGACCGCTGCGCCTTATCCGGTAACTATCGTCTTGAGTCCAACCCGGTAAGACACGACTTATCGCCA
CTGGCAGCAGCCACTGGTAACAGGATTAGCAGAGCGAGGTATGTAGGCGGTGCTACAGAGTTCTTGAAGT
GGTGGCCTAACTACGGCTACACTAGAAGGACAGTATTTGGTATCTGCGCTCTGCTGAAGCCAGTTACCTT
CGGAAAAAGAGTTGGTAGCTCTTGATCCGGCAAACAAACCACCGCTGGTAGCGGTGGTTTTTTTGTTTGC
AAGCAGCAGATTACGCGCAGAAAAAAAGGATCTCAAGAAGATCCTTTGATCTTTTCTACGGGGTCTGACG
CTCAGTGGAACGAAAACTCACGTTAAGGGATTTTGGTCATGAGATTATCAAAAAGGATCTTCACCTAGAT
CCTTTTAAATTAAAAATGAAGTTTTAAATCAATCTAAAGTATATATGAGTAAACTTGGTCTGACAGTTAC
CAATGCTTAATCAGTGAGGCACCTATCTCAGCGATCTGTCTATTTCGTTCATCCATAGTTGCCTGACTCC
CCGTCGTGTAGATAACTACGATACGGGAGGGCTTACCATCTGGCCCCAGTGCTGCAATGATACCGCGAGA
CCCACGCTCACCGGCTCCAGATTTATCAGCAATAAACCAGCCAGCCGGAAGGGCCGAGCGCAGAAGTGGT
CCTGCAACTTTATCCGCCTCCATCCAGTCTATTAATTGTTGCCGGGAAGCTAGAGTAAGTAGTTCGCCAG
TTAATAGTTTGCGCAACGTTGTTGCCATTGCTGCAGGCATCGTGGTGTCACGCTCGTCGTTTGGTATGGC
TTCATTCAGCTCCGGTTCCCAACGATCAAGGCGAGTTACATGATCCCCCATGTTGTGCAAAAAAGCGGTT
AGCTCCTTCGGTCCTCCGATCGTTGTCAGAAGTAAGTTGGCCGCAGTGTTATCACTCATGGTTATGGCAG
CACTGCATAATTCTCTTACTGTCATGCCATCCGTAAGATGCTTTTCTGTGACTGGTGAGTACTCAACCAA
GTCATTCTGAGAATAGTGTATGCGGCGACCGAGTTGCTCTTGCCCGGCGTCAACACGGGATAATACCGCG
CCACATAGCAGAACTTTAAAAGTGCTCATCATTGGAAAACGTTCTTCGGGGCGAAAACTCTCAAGGATCT
TACCGCTGTTGAGATCCAGTTCGATGTAACCCACTCGTGCACCCAACTGATCTTCAGCATCTTTTACTTT
CACCAGCGTTTCTGGGTGAGCAAAAACAGGAAGGCAAAATGCCGCAAAAAAGGGAATAAGGGCGACACGG
AAATGTTGAATACTCATACTCTTCCTTTTTCAATATTATTGAAGCATTTATCAGGGTTATTGTCTCATGA
GCGGATACATATTTGAATGTATTTAGAAAAATAAACAAATAGGGGTTCCGCGCACATTTCCCCGAAAAGT
GCCACCTGACGTCTAAGAAACCATTATTATCATGACATTAACCTATAAAAATAGGCGTATCACGAGGCCC
TTTCGT
